>Addgene plasmid #237596 | pMIHP-16269 FLAG.NWS.VSVG | addgene full sequence | sequence record 480243 | Addgene NGS Result
TTTTCCCAGTCACGACGTTGTAAAACGACGGCGCAAGGAATGGTGCATGCAAGGAGATGGCGCCCAACAG
TCCCCCGGCCACGGGGCCTGCCACCATACCCACGCCGAAACAAGCGCTCATGAGCCCGAAGTGGCGAGCC
CGATCTTCCCCATCGGTGATGTCGGCGATATAGGCGCCAGCAACCGCACCTGTGGCGCCGGTGATGCCGG
CCACGATGCGTCCGGCGTAGAGGCGATTAGTCCAATTTGTTAAAGACAGGATATCAGTGGTCCAGGCTCT
AGTTTTGACTCAACAATATCACCAGCTGAAGCCTATAGAGTACGAGCCATAGATAAAATAAAAGATTTTA
TTTAGTCTCCAGAAAAAGGGGGGAATGAAAGACCCCACCTGTAGGTTTGGCAAGCTAGCTTAAGTAACGC
CATTTTGCAAGGCATGGAAAATACATAACTGAGAATAGAGAAGTTCAGATCAAGGTTAGGAACAGAGAGA
CAGCAGAATATGGGCCAAACAGGATATCTGTGGTAAGCAGTTCCTGCCCCGGCTCAGGGCCAAGAACAGA
TGGTCCCCAGATGCGGTCCCGCCCTCAGCAGTTTCTAGAGAACCATCAGATGTTTCCAGGGTGCCCCAAG
GACCTGAAATGACCCTGTGCCTTATTTGAACTAACCAATCAGTTCGCTTCTCGCTTCTGTTCGCGCGCTT
CTGCTCCCCGAGCTCAATAAAAGAGCCCACAACCCCTCACTCGGCGCGCCAGTCCTCCGATAGACTGCGT
CGCCCGGGTACCCGTATTCCCAATAAAGCCTCTTGCTGTTTGCATCCGAATCGTGGACTCGCTGATCCTT
GGGAGGGTCTCCTCAGATTGATTGACTGCCCACCTCGGGGGTCTTTCATTTGGAGGTTCCACCGAGATTT
GGAGACCCCTGCCCAGGGACCACCGACCCCCCCGCCGGGAGGTAAGCTGGCCAGCGGTCGTTTCGTGTCT
GTCTCTGTCTTTGTGCGTGTTTGTGCCGGCATCTAATGTTTGCGCCTGCGTCTGTACTAGTTAGCTAACT
AGCTCTGTATCTGGCGGACCCGTGGTGGAACTGACGAGTTCTGAACACCCGGCCGCAACCCTGGGAGACG
TCCCAGGGACTTTGGGGGCCGTTTTTGTGGCCCGACCTGAGGAAGGGAGTCGATGTGGAATCCGACCCCG
TCAGGATATGTGGTTCTGGTAGGAGACGAGAACCTAAAACAGTTCCCGCCTCCGTCTGAATTTTTGCTTT
CGGTTTGGAACCGAAGCCGCGCGTCTTGTCTGCTGCAGCGCTGCAGCATCGTTCTGTGTTGTCTCTGTCT
GACTGTGTTTCTGTATTTGTCTGAAAATTAGGGCCAGACTGTTACCACTCCCTTAAGTTTGACCTTAGGT
CACTGGAAAGATGTCGAGCGGATCGCTCACAACCAGTCGGTAGATGTCAAGAAGAGACGTTGGGTTACCT
TCTGCTCTGCAGAATGGCCAACCTTTAACGTCGGATGGCCGCGAGACGGCACCTTTAACCGAGACCTCAT
CACCCAGGTTAAGATCAAGGTCTTTTCACCTGGCCCGCATGGACACCCAGACCAGGTCCCCTACATCGTG
ACCTGGGAAGCCTTGGCTTTTGACCCCCCTCCCTGGGTCAAGCCCTTTGTACACCCTAAGCCTCCGCCTC
CTCTTCCTCCATCCGCCCCGTCTCTCCCCCTTGAACCTCCTCGTTCGACCCCGCCTCGATCCTCCCTTTA
TCCAGCCCTCACTCCTTCTCTAGGCGCCGGAATTCCGAACAGTCTTCCGTAATAGAAGACACAAGGCTCG
AGCGGGATCAATTCCGCCCCCCCCCTAACGTTACTGGCCGAAGCCGCTTGGAATAAGGCCGGTGTGCGTT
TGTCTATATGTTATTTTCCACCATATTGCCGTCTTTTGGCAATGTGAGGGCCCGGAAACCTGGCCCTGTC
TTCTTGACGAGCATTCCTAGGGGTCTTTCCCCTCTCGCCAAAGGAATGCAAGGTCTGTTGAATGTCGTGA
AGGAAGCAGTTCCTCTGGAAGCTTCTTGAAGACAAACAACGTCTGTAGCGACCCTTTGCAGGCAGCGGAA
CCCCCCACCTGGCGACAGGTGCCTCTGCGGCCAAAAGCCACGTGTATAAGATACACCTGCAAAGGCGGCA
CAACCCCAGTGCCACGTTGTGAGTTGGATAGTTGTGGAAAGAGTCAAATGGCTCTCCTCAAGCGTATTCA
ACAAGGGGCTGAAGGATGCCCAGAAGGTACCCCATTGTATGGGATCTGATCTGGGGCCTCGGTGCACATG
CTTTACATGTGTTTAGTCGAGGTTAAAAAAACGTCTAGGCCCCCCGAACCACGGGGACGTGGTTTTCCTT
TGAAAAACACGATAATACCATGCCAGAGCCTTCTAAGTCTGCACCAGCCCCTAAGAAGGGATCTAAGAAA
GCCATCTCTAAGGCGCAGAAGAAGGATGGCAAGAAGCGCAAGCGCAGCCGCAAGGAGAGCTATTCGGTGT
ACGTGTACAAGGTGCTGAAGCAAGTGCACCCCGACACCGGCATCTCCTCCAAGGCCATGGGCATCATGAA
CTCGTTCGTGAACGACATCTTCGAGCGCATCGCGAGCGAGGCGTCCCGCCTGGCGCATTACAACAAGCGC
TCGACCATCACGTCCCGGGAGATCCAGACGGCCGTGCGCCTGCTGCTGCCCGGGGAGCTGGCCAAGCACG
CCGTGTCGGAGGGCACTAAGGCCGTCACCAAGTACACCAGCTCCAAGGACCCACCGGTCGCCACCGGATC
CACGGTCGCCACCATGGGCGACTACAAAGACGATGACGACAAGGGAGGAGGCGGGGGAGGGAACTGGTCC
CACCCCCAATTCGAGAAAGGAGGAGGCGGGGGAGGGGATACAGATATCGAAATGAATAGACTCGGAAAGG
GCATGCTGATGGTGTAAGCGGCCGCGACTCTAGAGTCGACCTGCAGGCATGCAAGCTTCAGGTAGCCGGC
TAACGTTAACAACCGGTACCTCTAGAACTATAGCTAGCATGCGCAAATTTAAAGCGCTGATATCGATAAA
ATAAAAGATTTTATTTAGTCTCCAGAAAAAGGGGGGAATGAAAGACCCCACCTGTAGGTTTGGCAAGCTA
GCTTAAGTAACGCCATTTTGCAAGGCATGGAAAATACATAACTGAGAATAGAGAAGTTCAGATCAAGGTT
AGGAACAGAGAGACAGCAGAATATGGGCCAAACAGGATATCTGTGGTAAGCAGTTCCTGCCCCGGCTCAG
GGCCAAGAACAGATGGTCCCCAGATGCGGTCCCGCCCTCAGCAGTTTCTAGAGAACCATCAGATGTTTCC
AGGGTGCCCCAAGGACCTGAAATGACCCTGTGCCTTATTTGAACTAACCAATCAGTTCGCTTCTCGCTTC
TGTTCGCGCGCTTCTGCTCCCCGAGCTCAATAAAAGAGCCCACAACCCCTCACTCGGCGCGCCAGTCCTC
CGATAGACTGCGTCGCCCGGGTACCCGTGTATCCAATAAACCCTCTTGCAGTTGCATCCGACTTGTGGTC
TCGCTGTTCCTTGGGAGGGTCTCCTCTGAGTGATTGACTACCCGTCAGCGGGGGTCTTTCATGGGTAACA
GTTTCTTGAAGTTGGAGAACAACATTCTGAGGGTAGGAGTCGAATATTAAGTAATCCTGACTCAATTAGC
CACTGTTTTGAATCCACATACTCCAATACTCCTGAAATAGTTCATTATGGACAGCGCAGAAAGAGCTGGG
GAGAATTGTGAAATTGTTATCCGCTCACAATTCCACACAACATACGAGCCGGAAGCATAAAGTGTAAAGC
CTGGGGTGCCTAATGAGTGAGCTAACTCACATTAATTGCGTTGCGCTCACTGCCCGCTTTCCAGTCGGGA
AACCTGTCGTGCCAGCTGCATTAATGAATCGGCCAACGCGCGGGGAGAGGCGGTTTGCGTATTGGGCGCT
CTTCCGCTTCCTCGCTCACTGACTCGCTGCGCTCGGTCGTTCGGCTGCGGCGAGCGGTATCAGCTCACTC
AAAGGCGGTAATACGGTTATCCACAGAATCAGGGGATAACGCAGGAAAGAACATGTGAGCAAAAGGCCAG
CAAAAGGCCAGGAACCGTAAAAAGGCCGCGTTGCTGGCGTTTTTCCATAGGCTCCGCCCCCCTGACGAGC
ATCACAAAAATCGACGCTCAAGTCAGAGGTGGCGAAACCCGACAGGACTATAAAGATACCAGGCGTTTCC
CCCTGGAAGCTCCCTCGTGCGCTCTCCTGTTCCGACCCTGCCGCTTACCGGATACCTGTCCGCCTTTCTC
CCTTCGGGAAGCGTGGCGCTTTCTCATAGCTCACGCTGTAGGTATCTCAGTTCGGTGTAGGTCGTTCGCT
CCAAGCTGGGCTGTGTGCACGAACCCCCCGTTCAGCCCGACCGCTGCGCCTTATCCGGTAACTATCGTCT
TGAGTCCAACCCGGTAAGACACGACTTATCGCCACTGGCAGCAGCCACTGGTAACAGGATTAGCAGAGCG
AGGTATGTAGGCGGTGCTACAGAGTTCTTGAAGTGGTGGCCTAACTACGGCTACACTAGAAGAACAGTAT
TTGGTATCTGCGCTCTGCTGAAGCCAGTTACCTTCGGAAAAAGAGTTGGTAGCTCTTGATCCGGCAAACA
AACCACCGCTGGTAGCGGTGGTTTTTTTGTTTGCAAGCAGCAGATTACGCGCAGAAAAAAAGGATCTCAA
GAAGATCCTTTGATCTTTTCTACGGGGTCTGACGCTCAGTGGAACGAAAACTCACGTTAAGGGATTTTGG
TCATGAGATTATCAAAAAGGATCTTCACCTAGATCCTTTTAAATTAAAAATGAAGTTTTAAATCAATCTA
AAGTATATATGAGTAAACTTGGTCTGACAGTTACCAATGCTTAATCAGTGAGGCACCTATCTCAGCGATC
TGTCTATTTCGTTCATCCATAGTTGCCTGACTCCCCGTCGTGTAGATAACTACGATACGGGAGGGCTTAC
CATCTGGCCCCAGTGCTGCAATGATACCGCGAGACCCACGCTCACCGGCTCCAGATTTATCAGCAATAAA
CCAGCCAGCCGGAAGGGCCGAGCGCAGAAGTGGTCCTGCAACTTTATCCGCCTCCATCCAGTCTATTAAT
TGTTGCCGGGAAGCTAGAGTAAGTAGTTCGCCAGTTAATAGTTTGCGCAACGTTGTTGCCATTGCTACAG
GCATCGTGGTGTCACGCTCGTCGTTTGGTATGGCTTCATTCAGCTCCGGTTCCCAACGATCAAGGCGAGT
TACATGATCCCCCATGTTGTGCAAAAAAGCGGTTAGCTCCTTCGGTCCTCCGATCGTTGTCAGAAGTAAG
TTGGCCGCAGTGTTATCACTCATGGTTATGGCAGCACTGCATAATTCTCTTACTGTCATGCCATCCGTAA
GATGCTTTTCTGTGACTGGTGAGTACTCAACCAAGTCATTCTGAGAATAGTGTATGCGGCGACCGAGTTG
CTCTTGCCCGGCGTCAATACGGGATAATACCGCGCCACATAGCAGAACTTTAAAAGTGCTCATCATTGGA
AAACGTTCTTCGGGGCGAAAACTCTCAAGGATCTTACCGCTGTTGAGATCCAGTTCGATGTAACCCACTC
GTGCACCCAACTGATCTTCAGCATCTTTTACTTTCACCAGCGTTTCTGGGTGAGCAAAAACAGGAAGGCA
AAATGCCGCAAAAAAGGGAATAAGGGCGACACGGAAATGTTGAATACTCATACTCTTCCTTTTTCAATAT
TATTGAAGCATTTATCAGGGTTATTGTCTCATGAGCGGATACATATTTGAATGTATTTAGAAAAATAAAC
AAATAGGGGTTCCGCGCACATTTCCCCGAAAAGTGCCACCTGACGTCTAAGAAACCATTATTATCATGAC
ATTAACCTATAAAAATAGGCGTATCACGAGGCCCTTTCGTCTCGCGCGTTTCGGTGATGACGGTGAAAAC
CTCTGACACATGCAGCTCCCGGAGACGGTCACAGCTTGTCTGTAAGCGGATGCCGGGAGCAGACAAGCCC
GTCAGGGCGCGTCAGCGGGTGTTGGCGGGTGTCGGGGCTGGCTTAACTATGCGGCATCAGAGCAGATTGT
ACTGAGAGTGCACCATATGCGGTGTGAAATACCGCACAGATGCGTAAGGAGAAAATACCGCATCAGGCGC
CATTCGCCATTCAGGCTGCGCAACTGTTGGGAAGGGCGATCGGTGCGGGCCTCTTCGCTATTACGCCAGC
TGGCGAAAGGGGGATGTGCTGCAAGGCGATTAAGTTGGGTAACGCCAGGG
Features (pLannotate 1.2.2; 19 found; start..end, strand, type, name):
     32..233     -  CDS            TcR (fragment): tetracycline efflux protein; tet; confers resistance to tetracycline
    234..332     +  CDS            env (fragment): murine leukemia virus gPr80 envelope polyprotein precursor; env; proteolytically cleaved into gp70SU and p15TM subunits
    374..890     +  LTR            5' LTR: 5' long terminal repeat from murine embryonic stem cell virus
    954..1295    +  misc_feature   MESV Ψ: packaging signal of murine embryonic stem cell virus
   1362..1778    +  CDS            gag (truncated): truncated Moloney murine leukemia virus (MMLV) gag gene lacking the start codon
   1837..2397    +  misc_feature   IRES: internal ribosome entry site (IRES) of the encephalomyocarditis virus (EMCV)
   2400..2777    +  CDS            H2bc3: H2B1B_MOUSE - Also known as Hist1h2bb Experimental evidence at protein level: Swiss-Prot protein existence level 1. Core component of nucleosome. Nucleosomes wrap and compact DNA into chromatin, limiting DNA accessibility to the cellular machineries which require DNA as a template. Histones thereby play a central role in transcription regulation, DNA repair, DNA replication and chromosomal stability. DNA accessibility is regulated via a complex set of post-translational modifications of histones, also called histone code, and nucleosome remodeling. From Mus musculus (Mouse).
   2968..2998    +  misc_feature   MCS (fragment): pUC18/19 multiple cloning site
   3118..3632    +  LTR            3' LTR: 3' long terminal repeat from murine embryonic stem cell virus
   3794..3810    -  protein_bind   lac operator: The lac repressor binds to the lac operator to inhibit transcription in E. coli. This inhibition can be relieved by adding lactose or isopropyl-β-D-thiogalactopyranoside (IPTG). lac repressor encoded by lacI
   3818..3848    -  promoter       lac promoter: promoter for the E. coli lac operon
   3863..3884    -  protein_bind   CAP binding site: CAP binding activates transcription in the presence of cAMP. E. coli catabolite activator protein
   3897..3989    -  CDS            lacI (fragment): lac repressor; lacI; The lac repressor binds to the lac operator to inhibit transcription in E. coli. This inhibition can be relieved by adding lactose or isopropyl-β-D-thiogalactopyranoside (IPTG).
   4172..4760    -  rep_origin     ori: high-copy-number ColE1/pMB1/pBR322/pUC origin of replication
   4931..5791    -  CDS            AmpR: β-lactamase; bla; confers resistance to ampicillin, carbenicillin, and related antibiotics
   5792..5896    -  promoter       AmpR promoter: bla
   5991..6026    +  CDS            rop (fragment): Rop protein, which maintains plasmids at low copy number; rop
   6128..6227    +  misc_feature   bom (fragment): basis of mobility region from pBR322
   6233..32      -  CDS            lacZα (fragment) (across the origin): LacZα fragment of β-galactosidase; lacZ fragment
