[The description below was written by a language model from this plasmid's Addgene catalogue record and pLannotate feature annotations shown in this document.]
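Description:
pMIHP-16269 FLAG.NWS.VSVG is an empty-backbone gammaretroviral transfer vector from the p.MIHP series. According to the record, p.MIHP was derived from p.MIGII by replacing the GFP reporter with epitope-tagged histone. The 6,350 nt plasmid is propagated in E. coli using a high-copy ColE1/pUC-type origin and an ampicillin resistance gene (β-lactamase with its own promoter). Short remnants of pBR322/pUC-type sequences (TcR, rop, bom, lacI, lacZα and lac promoter/operator fragments) are also annotated and are not expected to be functional. The record specifies a recombination-deficient strain, which is common for plasmids carrying repeated LTRs.

The viral cassette is bounded by murine embryonic stem cell virus 5' and 3' LTRs and includes the MESV Ψ packaging signal and a truncated MMLV gag segment lacking its start codon, which together allow the transcript to be packaged when gag-pol and env are supplied in trans. No separate internal promoter is annotated, so expression presumably comes from the 5' LTR. An EMCV IRES follows, driving translation of mouse histone H2B (H2bc3). The catalogue lists FLAG, NWS and VSVG tags, but these epitopes are not individually annotated in the feature table; they likely lie in the unannotated stretch after the histone coding sequence. No insert is present, and a gene of interest would presumably be placed upstream of the IRES, although the only annotated cloning-site fragment lies downstream of the histone.

The construct is described as a "Flow Code" plasmid, in which a specific combination of epitopes on a nuclear histone serves as an antibody-detectable barcode for marking transduced cells in flow cytometry. The record also notes that it is to be used with mRNAs but gives no further detail.
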