Addgene plasmid #237596: pMIHP-16269 FLAG.NWS.VSVG
Purpose: (Empty Backbone) FLAG.NWS.VSVG Flow Code Plasmid This plasmid is to be used with mRNAs.
Depositing lab: Adrian Liston. Depositing organization: Babraham Institute.
Backbone
  Vector backbone: p.MIHP — made from p.MIGII with the GFP element being replaced with the histone epitopes
  Vector type: Retroviral
  Tag / fusion protein: FLAG; NWS; VSVG
Growth in bacteria
  Bacterial resistance: Ampicillin, 100 μg/mL
  Growth temperature: 30°C
  Growth strain: NEB Stable
  Copy number: Unknown
Gene/Insert
  Gene/Insert name: None
Terms and licenses: Academic/Nonprofit Terms; Industry Terms: Not Available to Industry
How to cite: pMIHP-16269 FLAG.NWS.VSVG was a gift from Adrian Liston (Addgene plasmid # 237596 ; http://n2t.net/addgene:237596 ; RRID:Addgene_237596)
